>Addgene plasmid #63378 | pFusX3-33 | depositor partial sequence | sequence record 105274 | pFusX3_GAA
AGTCTTAAGCGTCTCCATGGCCTGACCCCGGACCAAGTGGTGGCTATCGCCAGCAACAATGGCGGCAAGC
AAGCGCTCGAAACGGTGCAGCGGCTGTTGCCGGTGCTGTGCCAGGACCATGGCCTCACACCCGATCAGGT
CGTGGCTATCGCCAGCAACATTGGCGGCAAGCAAGCGCTCGAAACGGTGCAGCGGCTGTTGCCGGTGCTG
TGCCAGGACCATGGCCTGACCCCGGACCAAGTGGTGGCTATCGCCAGCAACATTGGCGGCAAGCAAGCGC
TCGAAACGGTGCAGCGGCTGTTGCCGGTGCTGTGCCAGGACCATGGCCTGCGAGACGTC
