>Addgene plasmid #63378 | pFusX3-33 | depositor partial sequence | sequence record 105275 | FusX3
CGTCTCCATGGCCTGACCCCGGACCAAGTGGTGGCTATCGAGACCGGCGCCGCTACGGGCGCGTCCCATT
CGCCATTCAGGCTGCGCAACTGTTGGGAAGGGCGATCGGTGCGGGCTCTTCGCTATTACGCCAGCTGGCG
AAAGGGGGATGTGCTGCAAGGCGATTAAGTTGGGAACGCCAGGGTTTTCCCAGTCACGACGTTGTAAAAC
GACGGCCAGTGAGCGCGCGTAATCGACTCACTATAGGGCGAATTGGGTACCGGGCCCCCCCTCGAGGTCC
TCCAGCTTTTGTTCCCTTTAGTGAGGGTTAATTGCGCGCTTGGCGTAATCATGGTCATAGCTGTTTCCTG
TGTGAAATTGTTATCCGCTCACAATTCCACACAACATACGAGCCGGAAGCATAAAGTGTAAAGCCTGGGG
TGCCTAATGAGTGAGCTAACTCACATTAATTGCGTTGCGCTCACTGCCCGCTTTCCACCGGTGGTCTCTG
GCGGCAAGCAAGCGCTCGAAACGGTGCAGCGGCTGTTGCCGGTGCTGTGCCAGGACCATGGCCTGCGAGA
CGTCTAGACCAGCCAGGACAGAAATGCCTCGACTTCGCTGCTACCCAAGGTTGCCGGGTGACGCACACCG
TGGAAACGGATGAAGGCACGAACCCAGTGGACATAAGCCTGTTCGGTTCGTAAGCTGTAATGCAAGTAGC
GTATGCGCTCACGCAACTGGTCCAGAACCTTGACCGAACGCAGCGGTGGTAACGGCGCAGTGGCGGTTTT
CATGGCTTGTTATGACTGTTTTTTTGGGGTACAGTCTATGCCTCGGGCATCCAAGCAGCAAGCGCGTTAC
GCCGTGGGTCGATGTTTGATGTTATGGAGCAGCAACGATGTTACGCAGCAGGGCAGTCGCCCTAAAACAA
AGTTAAACATTATGAGGGAAGCGGTGATCGCCGAAGTATCGACTCAACTATCAGAGGTAGTTGGCGTCAT
CGAGCGCCATCTCGAACCGACGTTGCTGGCCGTACATTTGTACGGCTCCGCAGTGGATGGCGGCCTGAAG
CCACACAGTGATATTGATTTGCTGGTTACGGTGACCGTAAGGCTTGATGAAACAACGCGGCGAGCTTTGA
TCAACGACCTTTTGGAAACTTCGGCTTCCCCTGGAGAGAGCGAGATTCTCCGCGCTGTAGAAGTCACCAT
TGTTGTGCACGACGACATCATTCCGTGGCGTTATCCAGCTAAGCGCGAACTGCAATTTGGAGAATGGCAG
CGCAATGACATTCTTGCAGGTATCTTCGAGCCAGCCACGATCGACATTGATCTGGCTATCTTGCTGACAA
AAGCAAGAGAACATAGCGTTGCCTTGGTAGGTCCAGCGGCGGAGGAACTCTTTGATCCGGTTCCTGAACA
GGATCTATTTGAGGCGCTAAATGAAACCTTAACGCTATGGAACTCGCCGCCCGACTGGGCTGGCGATGAG
CGAAATGTAGTGCTTACGTTGTCCCGCATTTGGTACAGCGCAGTAACCGGCAAAATCGCGCCGAAGGATG
TCGCTGCCGACTGGGCAATGGAGCGCCTGCCGGCCCAGTATCAGCCCGTCATACTTGAAGCTAGACAGGC
TTATCTTGGACAAGAAGAAGATCGCTTGGCCTCGCGCGCAGATCAGTTGGAAGAATTTGTCCACTACGTG
AAAGGCGAGATCACCAAGGTAGTCGGCAAATAACCCTCGAGCCACCCATGACCAAAATCCCTTAACGTGA
GTTACGCGTCGTTCCACTGAGCGTCAGACCCCGTAGAAAAGATCAAAGGATCTTCTTGAGATCCTTTTTT
TCTGCGCGTAATCTGCTGCTTGCAAACAAAAAAACCACCGCTACCAGCGGTGGTTTGTTTGCCGGATCAA
GAGCTACCAACTCTTTTTCCGAAGGTAACTGGCTTCAGCAGAGCGCAGATACCAAATACTGTCCTTCTAG
TGTAGCCGTAGTTAGGCCACCACTTCAAGAACTCTGTAGCACCGCCTACATACCTCGCTCTGCTAATCCT
GTTACCAGTGGCTGCTGCCAGTGGCGATAAGTCGTGTCTTACCGGGTTGGACTCAAGACGATAGTTACCG
GATAAGGCGCAGCGGTCGGGCTGAACGGGGGGTTCGTGCACACAGCCCAGCTTGGAGCGAACGACCTACA
CCGAACTGAGATACCTACAGCGTGAGCATTGAGAAAGCGCCACGCTTCCCGAAGGGAGAAAGGCGGACAG
GTATCCGGTAAGCGGCAGGGTCGGAACAGGAGAGCGCACGAGGGAGCTTCCAGGGGGAAACGCCTGGTAT
CTTTATAGTCCTGTCGGGTTTCGCCACCTCTGACTTGAGCGTCGATTTTTGTGATGCTCGTCAGGGGGGC
GGAGCCTATGGAAAAACGCCAGCAACGCGGCCTTTTTACGGTTCCTGGCCTTTTGCTGGCCTTTTGCTCA
CATGTTCTTTCCTGCGTTATCCCCTGATTCTGTGGATAACCGTATTACCGCCTTTGAGTGAGCTGATACC
GCTCGCCGCAGCCGAACGACCGAGCGCAGCGAGTCAGTGAGCGAGGAAGCGGAAGAGCGCCCAATACGCA
AACCGCCTCTCCCCGCGCGTTGGCCGATTCATTAATGCAGCTGGCACGACAGGTTTCCCGACTGGAAAGC
GGGCAGTGAGCGCAACGCAATTAATACGCGTACCGCTAGCCAGGAAGAGTTTGTAGAAACGCAAAAAGGC
CATCCGTCAGGATGGCCTTCTGCTTAGTTTGATGCCTGGCAGTTTATGGCGGGCGTCCTGCCCGCCACCC
TCCGGGCCGTTGCTTCACAACGTTCAAATCCGCTCCCGGCGGATTTGTCCTACTCAGGAGAGCGTTCACC
GACAAACAACAGATAAAACGAAAGGCCCAGTCTTCCGACTGAGCCTTTCGTTTTATTTGATGCCTGGCAG
TTCCCTACTCTCGCGTTAACGCTAGCATGGATGTTTTCCCAGTCACGACGTTGTAAAACGACGGCCAGTC
TTAAG
