>Addgene plasmid #63378 | pFusX3-33 | addgene partial sequence | sequence record 115376 | pCR8_R1 5'-cgaaccgaacaggcttatgt-3'
GTGCGTCACCCGGCAACCTTGGGTAGCAGCGAAGTCGAGGCATTTCTGTCCTGGCTGGTCTAGACGTCTC
GCAGGCCATGGTCCTGGCACAGCACCGGCAACAGCCGCTGCACCGTTTCGAGCGCTTGCTTGCCGCCAAT
GTTGCTGGCGATAGCCACCACTTGGTCCGGGGTCAGGCCATGGTCCTGGCACAGCACCGGCAACAGCCGC
TGCACCGTTTCGAGCGCTTGCTTGCCGCCAATGTTGCTGGCGATAGCCACGACCTGATCGGGTGTGAGGC
CATGGTCCTGGCACAGCACCGGCAACAGCCGCTGCACCGTTTCGAGCGCTTGCTTGCCGCCATTGTTGCT
GGCGATAGCCACCACTTGGTCCGGGGTCAGGCCATGGAGACGCTTAAGACTGGCCGTCGTTTTACAACGT
CGTGACTGGGAAAACATCCATGCTAGCGTTAACGCGAGAGTAGGGAACTGCCAGGCATCAAATAAAACGA
AAGGCTCAGTCGGAAGACTGGGCCTTTCGTTTTATCTGTTGTTTGTCGGTGAACGCTCTCCTGAGTAGGA
CAAATCCGCCGGGAGCGGATTTGAACGTTGTGAAGCAACGGCCCGGAGGGTGGCGGGCAGGACGCCCGCC
ATAAACTGCCAGGCATCAAACTAAGCAGAAGGCCATCCT
