[The description below was written by a language model from this plasmid's Addgene catalogue record.]
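Description:
pFusX3-33 is a bacterial library plasmid from the FusX system, a one-step method for assembling TALE repeat arrays used to build TALENs. It is based on the FusX3 backbone (about 3.0 kb without insert), is maintained as a high-copy plasmid in standard E. coli cloning strains, and is selected with spectinomycin. The record does not name the origin of replication or list any other backbone features, and no feature table is provided. The sequencing primers listed are pCR8-type primers, which suggests, but does not establish, a pCR8-related backbone.

The insert is a synthetic, pre-assembled trimer of TALE repeats carrying the repeat variable diresidues NN, NI and NI. Under the standard TALE code, NN recognises guanine and NI recognises adenine, so this module specifies the DNA triplet GAA, matching its alternative name X3_GAA. The trimer was cloned through BsaI sites that were destroyed in the process. BsaI is a type IIS enzyme that cuts outside its recognition sequence, which is the basis of Golden Gate style ordered ligation.

Within the FusX scheme, plasmids of the FusX3 series supply RVD positions 7 to 9 of the final array. This construct is therefore chosen when the target sequence reads GAA at those positions, and it is combined with modules covering the other positions to produce a complete TALE DNA-binding domain. It is not an expression vector itself: the record lists no promoter, nuclease domain or eukaryotic elements, and these would come from other components of the assembly. Its use is as a building block for custom TALENs in genome editing.
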