Addgene plasmid #63378: pFusX3-33
Purpose: Encodes RVD positions 7-9 in TALEN assembly
Depositing lab: Stephen Ekker. Depositing organization: Mayo Foundation for Medical Education and Research. Publication: FusX: A rapid one-step TALE assembly system for genome science. Ma AC, McNulty MS, Tanya PL, Jarryd CM, Martinez-Galvez G, Argue DP, Lee HB, Urban MD, Bullard CE, Blackburn PR, Man TK, Clark KJ, Ekker SC. Hum Gene Ther. 2016 Jun;27(6):451-63. doi: 10.1089/hum.2015.172 PubMed 26854857.
Backbone
  Vector backbone: FusX3
  Backbone size w/o insert (bp): 3015
  Vector type: TALEN
Growth in bacteria
  Bacterial resistance: Spectinomycin, 50 μg/mL
  Growth temperature: 37°C
  Growth strain: DH5alpha
  Copy number: High Copy
Gene/Insert
  Gene/Insert name: NN NI NI (alt name: X3_GAA)
  Species: Synthetic
  Mutation: none
  Cloning method: Restriction Enzyme; 5′ cloning site BsaI (destroyed during cloning); 3′ cloning site BsaI (destroyed during cloning)
  Sequencing primers: 5′ pCR8_F1; 3′ pCR8_R1
Terms and licenses: Academic/Nonprofit Terms; Industry Terms: Not Available to Industry
How to cite: pFusX3-33 was a gift from Stephen Ekker (Addgene plasmid # 63378 ; http://n2t.net/addgene:63378 ; RRID:Addgene_63378)
